Addgene plasmid #121914: pHBDuet140
Purpose: Orthogonal NpuDnaB mini-intein intein
Depositing lab: Hideo Iwai. Depositing organization: University of Helsinki, Institute of Biotechnology. Publication: The crystal structure of the naturally split gp41-1 intein guides the engineering of orthogonal split inteins from cis-splicing inteins. Beyer HM, Mikula KM, Li M, Wlodawer A, Iwai H. FEBS J. 2019 Oct 30. doi: 10.1111/febs.15113. PubMed 31665813.
Backbone
  Vector backbone: pRSFDuet-1
  Backbone manufacturer: Novagen
  Backbone size w/o insert (bp): 3981
  Total vector size (bp): 4398
  Modifications to backbone: His6-GB1 tag, GB1 tag, deletion of MCS-2
  Vector type: Bacterial Expression
Growth in bacteria
  Bacterial resistance: Kanamycin, 50 μg/mL
  Growth temperature: 37°C
  Growth strain: DH5alpha
  Copy number: High Copy
Gene/Insert
  Gene/Insert name: Oth-NpuDnaBΔ290 intein
  Species: Nostoc punctiforme
  Insert size (bp): 417
  Mutation: Deletion of 290-residue endonuclease domain, I53K, P55K, T58E, I111K, E116K
  GenBank ID: CP001037.1 ACC81364.1
  Promoter: T7
  Tag / fusion protein: His6-GB1 (N terminal on insert); GB1 (C terminal on insert)
  Cloning method: Gibson Cloning
  Sequencing primers: 5′ T7 Forward; 3′ T7 Reverse
Terms and licenses: Academic/Nonprofit Terms; Industry Terms: Not Available to Industry
How to cite: pHBDuet140 was a gift from Hideo Iwai (Addgene plasmid # 121914 ; http://n2t.net/addgene:121914 ; RRID:Addgene_121914)
