[The description below was written by a language model from this plasmid's Addgene catalogue record and pLannotate feature annotations shown in this document.]
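Description:
pHBDuet140 is a 4.4 kb bacterial expression plasmid built on the Novagen pRSFDuet-1 backbone, modified by adding GB1 fusion partners and deleting the second multiple cloning site, so that it carries a single expression cassette. It replicates in E. coli from the RSF1030 origin, which is compatible with plasmids bearing other common origins and so permits co-expression setups. Selection is by kanamycin through an aminoglycoside phosphotransferase gene. A lacI gene with its own promoter supplies lac repressor. The short tetracycline-resistance, S-Tag and SET1 hits in the annotation are backbone remnants or partial matches rather than functional elements.

The payload is transcribed from a T7 promoter controlled by a lac operator, with the T7 gene 10 ribosome binding site upstream and a T7 terminator downstream, so expression requires a T7 RNA polymerase host and is IPTG-inducible. The open reading frame encodes a His6 tag, a thrombin cleavage site and a GB1 domain, then the intein, then a second GB1 domain. The insert is a 417 bp engineered mini-intein from the Nostoc punctiforme DnaB protein, in which the 290-residue endonuclease domain has been deleted and five charge-introducing substitutions (I53K, P55K, T58E, I111K, E116K) have been made. The automated annotation labels this region as a Synechocystis dnaB fragment, which reflects homology rather than the recorded source.

Flanking the intein with two GB1 domains gives a model cis-splicing precursor in which splicing would ligate the two GB1 units. The stated purpose is an "orthogonal" NpuDnaB mini-intein, from work on engineering orthogonal split inteins from cis-splicing ones.
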