Features (pLannotate 1.2.2; 20 found; start..end, strand, type, name):
     75..96      -  protein_bind   CAP binding site: CAP binding activates transcription in the presence of cAMP. E. coli catabolite activator protein
    109..1191    -  CDS            lacI: lac repressor; lacI; The lac repressor binds to the lac operator to inhibit transcription in E. coli. This inhibition can be relieved by adding lactose or isopropyl-β-D-thiogalactopyranoside (IPTG).
   1192..1269    -  promoter       lacI promoter: lacI
   1277..1312    -  CDS            TcR (fragment): tetracycline efflux protein; tet; confers resistance to tetracycline
   1315..1333    +  promoter       T7 promoter: promoter for bacteriophage T7 RNA polymerase
   1334..1358    +  protein_bind   lac operator: The lac repressor binds to the lac operator to inhibit transcription in E. coli. This inhibition can be relieved by adding lactose or isopropyl-β-D-thiogalactopyranoside (IPTG). lac repressor encoded by lacI
   1373..1395    +  RBS            RBS: efficient ribosome binding site from bacteriophage T7 gene 10 (Olins and Rangwala, 1989)
   1414..1430    +  CDS            capTEV™ (fragment): composite tag for in vivo biotinylation, TEV protease cleavage, and 6xHis tagging
   1441..1458    +  CDS            thrombin site: thrombin recognition and cleavage site
   1468..1625    +  CDS            GB1 (fragment): B1 domain of Streptococcal protein G effective as a solubilizing fusion partner (Cheng and Patel, 2004)
   1633..1929    +  CDS            dnaB (fragment): DNAB_SYNY3 - Experimental evidence at protein level: Swiss-Prot protein existence level 1. Participates in initiation and elongation during chromosome replication; it exhibits DNA-dependent ATPase activity. From Synechocystis sp. (strain PCC 6803 / Kazusa).
   2071..2228    +  CDS            GB1 (fragment): B1 domain of Streptococcal protein G effective as a solubilizing fusion partner (Cheng and Patel, 2004)
   2266..2307    +  CDS            S-Tag (fragment): affinity and epitope tag derived from pancreatic ribonuclease A
   2337..2354    +  CDS            SET1 (fragment): solubility-enhancement tag derived from T7 phage gene 10B
   2362..2409    +  terminator     T7 terminator: transcription terminator for bacteriophage T7 RNA polymerase
   2573..2630    +  promoter       AmpR promoter (fragment): bla
   2639..3454    -  CDS            KanR: aminoglycoside phosphotransferase; aph(3')-Ia; confers resistance to kanamycin in bacteria or G418 (Geneticin®) in eukaryotes
   3455..3546    -  promoter       AmpR promoter: bla
   3562..4311    -  rep_origin     RSF ori: Plasmids containing the RSF 1030 origin of replication can be propagated in E. coli cells that contain additional plasmids with compatible origins.
   4394..60      -  CDS            TcR (fragment) (across the origin): tetracycline efflux protein; tet; confers resistance to tetracycline
>Addgene plasmid #121914 | pHBDuet140 | addgene full sequence | sequence record 242945 | Addgene NGS Result
ATGCCCCGCGCCCACCGGAAGGAGCTGACTGGGTTGAAGGCTCTCAAGGGCATCGGTCGAGATCCCGGTG
CCTAATGAGTGAGCTAACTTACATTAATTGCGTTGCGCTCACTGCCCGCTTTCCAGTCGGGAAACCTGTC
GTGCCAGCTGCATTAATGAATCGGCCAACGCGCGGGGAGAGGCGGTTTGCGTATTGGGCGCCAGGGTGGT
TTTTCTTTTCACCAGTGAGACGGGCAACAGCTGATTGCCCTTCACCGCCTGGCCCTGAGAGAGTTGCAGC
AAGCGGTCCACGCTGGTTTGCCCCAGCAGGCGAAAATCCTGTTTGATGGTGGTTAACGGCGGGATATAAC
ATGAGCTGTCTTCGGTATCGTCGTATCCCACTACCGAGATGTCCGCACCAACGCGCAGCCCGGACTCGGT
AATGGCGCGCATTGCGCCCAGCGCCATCTGATCGTTGGCAACCAGCATCGCAGTGGGAACGATGCCCTCA
TTCAGCATTTGCATGGTTTGTTGAAAACCGGACATGGCACTCCAGTCGCCTTCCCGTTCCGCTATCGGCT
GAATTTGATTGCGAGTGAGATATTTATGCCAGCCAGCCAGACGCAGACGCGCCGAGACAGAACTTAATGG
GCCCGCTAACAGCGCGATTTGCTGGTGACCCAATGCGACCAGATGCTCCACGCCCAGTCGCGTACCGTCT
TCATGGGAGAAAATAATACTGTTGATGGGTGTCTGGTCAGAGACATCAAGAAATAACGCCGGAACATTAG
TGCAGGCAGCTTCCACAGCAATGGCATCCTGGTCATCCAGCGGATAGTTAATGATCAGCCCACTGACGCG
TTGCGCGAGAAGATTGTGCACCGCCGCTTTACAGGCTTCGACGCCGCTTCGTTCTACCATCGACACCACC
ACGCTGGCACCCAGTTGATCGGCGCGAGATTTAATCGCCGCGACAATTTGCGACGGCGCGTGCAGGGCCA
GACTGGAGGTGGCAACGCCAATCAGCAACGACTGTTTGCCCGCCAGTTGTTGTGCCACGCGGTTGGGAAT
GTAATTCAGCTCCGCCATCGCCGCTTCCACTTTTTCCCGCGTTTTCGCAGAAACGTGGCTGGCCTGGTTC
ACCACGCGGGAAACGGTCTGATAAGAGACACCGGCATACTCTGCGACATCGTATAACGTTACTGGTTTCA
CATTCACCACCCTGAATTGACTCTCTTCCGGGCGCTATCATGCCATACCGCGAAAGGTTTTGCGCCATTC
GATGGTGTCCGGGATCTCGACGCTCTCCCTTATGCGACTCCTGCATTAGGAAATTAATACGACTCACTAT
AGGGGAATTGTGAGCGGATAACAATTCCCCTGTAGAAATAATTTTGTTTAACTTTAATAAGGAGATATAC
CATGGGCAGCAGCCATCATCATCATCATCACAGCAGCGGCCTGGTGCCGCGCGGCAGCCTAGGACAGTAC
AAACTTATCCTGAACGGTAAAACCCTGAAAGGTGAAACCACCACCGAAGCTGTTGACGCTGCTACCGCGG
AAAAAGTTTTCAAACAGTACGCTAACGACAACGGTGTTGACGGTGAATGGACCTACGACGACGCTACCAA
AACCTACACCGTAACGGAAGGATCCGGTTGTTTAGCAGGCGATAGTCTGGTGACATTAGTAGATAGCGGA
CTGCAAGTGCCAATTAAGGAATTAGTAGGTAAATCTGGTTTTGCAGTTTGGGCATTGAACGAAGCTACAA
TGCAGCTAGAAAAGGCAATTGTTAGCAATGCTTTTTCGACTGGTAAAAAGAAGCTGTTTGAATTGACAAC
TCGATTGGGGCGGAAAATCCGTGCCACAGGTAATCACAAGTTTTTAACAATTAATGGCTGGAAAAGACTT
GATGAATTAACTCCTAAAGAACATCTCGCTTTACCCCGGAATTCTGGTAGTGATATTTATTGGGATGAAA
TAGTTTCAAAGGAATATAGTGGTAAGGAAGAAGTGTTTGACCTCACCGTTCCTGGTTTGCATAATTTTGT
TGCAAATAATATTATTGTTCACAACTCGGGAGGTACCCAGTACAAACTTATCCTGAACGGTAAAACCCTG
AAAGGTGAAACCACCACCGAAGCTGTTGACGCTGCTACCGCGGAAAAAGTTTTCAAACAGTACGCTAACG
ACAACGGTGTTGACGGTGAATGGACCTACGACGACGCTACCAAAACCTACACCGTAACGGAATAAGCTTG
GCTGTTTTGGCGGCTCGAGTCTGGTAAAGAAACCGCTGCTGCGAAATTTGAACGCCAGCACATGGACTCG
TCTACTAGCGCAGCTTAATTAACCTAGGCTGCTGCCACCGCTGAGCAATAACTAGCATAACCCCTTGGGG
CCTCTAAACGGGTCTTGAGGGGTTTTTTGCTGAAACCTCAGGCATTTGAGAAGCACACGGTCACACTGCT
TCCGGTAGTCAATAAACCGGTAAACCAGCAATAGACATAAGCGGCTATTTAACGACCCTGCCCTGAACCG
ACGACAAGCTGACGACCGGGTCTCCGCAAGTGGCACTTTTCGGGGAAATGTGCGCGGAACCCCTATTTGT
TTATTTTTCTAAATACATTCAAATATGTATCCGCTCATGAATTAATTCTTAGAAAAACTCATCGAGCATC
AAATGAAACTGCAATTTATTCATATCAGGATTATCAATACCATATTTTTGAAAAAGCCGTTTCTGTAATG
AAGGAGAAAACTCACCGAGGCAGTTCCATAGGATGGCAAGATCCTGGTATCGGTCTGCGATTCCGACTCG
TCCAACATCAATACAACCTATTAATTTCCCCTCGTCAAAAATAAGGTTATCAAGTGAGAAATCACCATGA
GTGACGACTGAATCCGGTGAGAATGGCAAAAGTTTATGCATTTCTTTCCAGACTTGTTCAACAGGCCAGC
CATTACGCTCGTCATCAAAATCACTCGCATCAACCAAACCGTTATTCATTCGTGATTGCGCCTGAGCGAG
ACGAAATACGCGGTCGCTGTTAAAAGGACAATTACAAACAGGAATCGAATGCAACCGGCGCAGGAACACT
GCCAGCGCATCAACAATATTTTCACCTGAATCAGGATATTCTTCTAATACCTGGAATGCTGTTTTCCCGG
GGATCGCAGTGGTGAGTAACCATGCATCATCAGGAGTACGGATAAAATGCTTGATGGTCGGAAGAGGCAT
AAATTCCGTCAGCCAGTTTAGTCTGACCATCTCATCTGTAACATCATTGGCAACGCTACCTTTGCCATGT
TTCAGAAACAACTCTGGCGCATCGGGCTTCCCATACAATCGATAGATTGTCGCACCTGATTGCCCGACAT
TATCGCGAGCCCATTTATACCCATATAAATCAGCATCCATGTTGGAATTTAATCGCGGCCTAGAGCAAGA
CGTTTCCCGTTGAATATGGCTCATACTCTTCCTTTTTCAATATTATTGAAGCATTTATCAGGGTTATTGT
CTCATGAGCGGATACATATTTGAATGTATTTAGAAAAATAAACAAATAGGCATGCAGCGCTCTTCCGCTT
CCTCGCTCACTGACTCGCTACGCTCGGTCGTTCGACTGCGGCGAGCGGTGTCAGCTCACTCAAAAGCGGT
AATACGGTTATCCACAGAATCAGGGGATAAAGCCGGAAAGAACATGTGAGCAAAAAGCAAAGCACCGGAA
GAAGCCAACGCCGCAGGCGTTTTTCCATAGGCTCCGCCCCCCTGACGAGCATCACAAAAATCGACGCTCA
AGCCAGAGGTGGCGAAACCCGACAGGACTATAAAGATACCAGGCGTTTCCCCCTGGAAGCTCCCTCGTGC
GCTCTCCTGTTCCGACCCTGCCGCTTACCGGATACCTGTCCGCCTTTCTCCCTTCGGGAAGCGTGGCGCT
TTCTCATAGCTCACGCTGTTGGTATCTCAGTTCGGTGTAGGTCGTTCGCTCCAAGCTGGGCTGTGTGCAC
GAACCCCCCGTTCAGCCCGACCGCTGCGCCTTATCCGGTAACTATCGTCTTGAGTCCAACCCGGTAAGAC
ACGACTTATCGCCACTGGCAGCAGCCATTGGTAACTGATTTAGAGGACTTTGTCTTGAAGTTATGCACCT
GTTAAGGCTAAACTGAAAGAACAGATTTTGGTGAGTGCGGTCCTCCAACCCACTTACCTTGGTTCAAAGA
GTTGGTAGCTCAGCGAACCTTGAGAAAACCACCGTTGGTAGCGGTGGTTTTTCTTTATTTATGAGATGAT
GAATCAATCGGTCTATCAAGTCAACGAACAGCTATTCCGTTACTCTAGATTTCAGTGCAATTTATCTCTT
CAAATGTAGCACCTGAAGTCAGCCCCATACGATATAAGTTGTAATTCTCATGTTAGTC
